Addgene plasmid #166673: wtVP1 only
Purpose: Yeast integrative plasmid for expressing wild-type Murine polyomavirus VP1, with GAL1 promoter. Contains uracil auxotrophic marker (K. lactis URA3).
Depositing lab: Claudia Vickers. Depositing organization: University of Queensland. Publication: Artificial Self-assembling Nanocompartment for Organizing Metabolic Pathways in Yeast. Cheah LC, Stark T, Adamson LSR, Abidin RS, Lau YH, Sainsbury F, Vickers CE. ACS Synth Biol. 2021 Dec 17;10(12):3251-3263. doi: 10.1021/acssynbio.1c00045. Epub 2021 Sep 30. PubMed 34591448.
Backbone
  Vector backbone: pILGFPB5A
  Vector type: Yeast Expression, Synthetic Biology
  Selectable markers: URA3
Growth in bacteria
  Bacterial resistance: Ampicillin, 100 μg/mL
  Growth temperature: 37°C
  Growth strain: DH5alpha
  Copy number: High Copy
Gene/Insert
  Gene/Insert name: Wild-type Murine polyomavirus VP1 (alt name: MPyV wtVP1)
  Species: S. cerevisiae (budding yeast), Synthetic; Murine polyomavirus
  Insert size (bp): 1155
  Promoter: GAL1
  Cloning method: Gibson Cloning
  Sequencing primers: 5′ ACTTCTTATTCAAATGTCATAAAAGTATCAAC; 3′ CCAGCCTGCTTTTCTGTAAC
Terms and licenses: Academic/Nonprofit Terms; Industry Terms: Not Available to Industry
Depositor comments: Please visit https://www.biorxiv.org/content/10.1101/2021.01.30.428974v1 for BioRxiv preprint
How to cite: wtVP1 only was a gift from Claudia Vickers (Addgene plasmid # 166673 ; http://n2t.net/addgene:166673 ; RRID:Addgene_166673)
