[The description below was written by a language model from this plasmid's Addgene catalogue record and pLannotate feature annotations shown in this document.]
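Description:
wtVP1 only is a yeast integrative expression plasmid built on the pILGFPB5A backbone for producing the wild-type major capsid protein VP1 of Murine polyomavirus in Saccharomyces cerevisiae. It is propagated in E. coli through a high-copy ColE1/pUC-type origin with ampicillin selection (AmpR with its bla promoter). The feature table shows no yeast replication origin or centromere, consistent with a plasmid that must integrate into the genome to be maintained. Yeast transformants are selected by uracil prototrophy. The catalogue entry describes the marker as K. lactis URA3, whereas the automated annotation labels the full-length reading frame by homology to the S. cerevisiae orotidine-5'-phosphate decarboxylase. A separate short S. cerevisiae URA3 fragment and a URA3 promoter fragment are also annotated and may act as homology for chromosomal targeting, although the record does not state the integration locus. A single loxP site lies just downstream of the marker. The remaining annotations are fragments of lac, rop, bom and lacZα elements, which are cloning-vector remnants.

The payload is the roughly 1.15 kb VP1 coding sequence, inserted by Gibson assembly directly downstream of the GAL1,10 promoter region, so that expression is driven from GAL1 and regulated by Gal4 in response to galactose. No terminator is annotated in the table, and no tags or fusion partners are recorded. VP1 forms pentamers that assemble into icosahedral capsid-like particles. In the associated synthetic biology work, this self-assembly was used to build artificial nanocompartments for organising metabolic pathways in yeast. As its name suggests, this construct supplies the shell protein alone, presumably for use without a co-expressed cargo or anchor component.
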