Features (pLannotate 1.2.2; 16 found; start..end, strand, type, name):
      7..106     +  CDS            URA3 (fragment): orotidine-5'-phosphate decarboxylase, required for uracil biosynthesis; S. cerevisiae URA3; yeast auxotrophic marker, counterselectable with 5-fluoroorotic acid (5-FOA)
    260..276     -  protein_bind   lac operator: The lac repressor binds to the lac operator to inhibit transcription in E. coli. This inhibition can be relieved by adding lactose or isopropyl-β-D-thiogalactopyranoside (IPTG). lac repressor encoded by lacI
    284..314     -  promoter       lac promoter: promoter for the E. coli lac operon
    329..350     -  protein_bind   CAP binding site: CAP binding activates transcription in the presence of cAMP. E. coli catabolite activator protein
    363..455     -  CDS            lacI (fragment): lac repressor; lacI; The lac repressor binds to the lac operator to inhibit transcription in E. coli. This inhibition can be relieved by adding lactose or isopropyl-β-D-thiogalactopyranoside (IPTG).
    638..1226    -  rep_origin     ori: high-copy-number ColE1/pMB1/pBR322/pUC origin of replication
   1397..2257    -  CDS            AmpR: β-lactamase; bla; confers resistance to ampicillin, carbenicillin, and related antibiotics
   2258..2362    -  promoter       AmpR promoter: bla
   2457..2492    +  CDS            rop (fragment): Rop protein, which maintains plasmids at low copy number; rop
   2594..2693    +  misc_feature   bom (fragment): basis of mobility region from pBR322
   2699..2856    -  CDS            lacZα (fragment): LacZα fragment of β-galactosidase; lacZ fragment
   2863..3026    +  promoter       URA3 promoter (fragment): S. cerevisiae URA3
   3029..3814    +  CDS            URA3: PYRF_YEAST - Experimental evidence at protein level: Swiss-Prot protein existence level 1. From Saccharomyces cerevisiae (strain ATCC 204508 / S288c) (Baker's yeast).
   3966..3999    +  protein_bind   loxP: Cre-mediated recombination occurs in the 8-bp core sequence (GCATACAT). Cre recombinase
   4028..4680    +  promoter       GAL1,10 promoter: GAL1 and GAL10 genes of S. cerevisiae; divergent inducible promoter, regulated by Gal4
   4694..5845    +  CDS            VP1_POVMP: Experimental evidence at protein level: Swiss-Prot protein existence level 1. Forms an icosahedral capsid with a T=7 symmetry and a 40 nm diameter. The capsid is composed of 72 pentamers linked to each other by disulfide bonds and associated with VP2 or VP3 proteins. Interacts with terminal alpha(2,3)-linked sialic acids on the cell surface to provide virion attachment to target cell. This attachment induces virion internalization predominantly through caveolin-mediated endocytosis. Once attached, the virion is internalized by caveolin- mediated endocytosis and traffics to the endoplasmic reti
>Addgene plasmid #166673 | wtVP1 only | addgene full sequence | sequence record 329825 | Addgene NGS Result
ACTAGTAGGACTATTTGCAAAGGGAAGGGATGCTAAGGTAGAGGGTGAACGTTACAGAAAAGCAGGCTGG
GAAGCATATTTGAGAAGATGCGGCCAGCAAAACTAAAAAACTGTATTATAAGTAAATGCATGTATACTAA
ACTCACAAATTAGAGCTTCAATTTAATTATATCAGTTATTACCCGGGAATCTCGGTCGTAATGATTTAAA
TGCATGCAAGCTTGGCGTAATCATGGTCATAGCTGTTTCCTGTGTGAAATTGTTATCCGCTCACAATTCC
ACACAACATACGAGCCGGAAGCATAAAGTGTAAAGCCTGGGGTGCCTAATGAGTGAGCTAACTCACATTA
ATTGCGTTGCGCTCACTGCCCGCTTTCCAGTCGGGAAACCTGTCGTGCCAGCTGCATTAATGAATCGGCC
AACGCGCGGGGAGAGGCGGTTTGCGTATTGGGCGCTCTTCCGCTTCCTCGCTCACTGACTCGCTGCGCTC
GGTCGTTCGGCTGCGGCGAGCGGTATCAGCTCACTCAAAGGCGGTAATACGGTTATCCACAGAATCAGGG
GATAACGCAGGAAAGAACATGTGAGCAAAAGGCCAGCAAAAGGCCAGGAACCGTAAAAAGGCCGCGTTGC
TGGCGTTTTTCCATAGGCTCCGCCCCCCTGACGAGCATCACAAAAATCGACGCTCAAGTCAGAGGTGGCG
AAACCCGACAGGACTATAAAGATACCAGGCGTTTCCCCCTGGAAGCTCCCTCGTGCGCTCTCCTGTTCCG
ACCCTGCCGCTTACCGGATACCTGTCCGCCTTTCTCCCTTCGGGAAGCGTGGCGCTTTCTCATAGCTCAC
GCTGTAGGTATCTCAGTTCGGTGTAGGTCGTTCGCTCCAAGCTGGGCTGTGTGCACGAACCCCCCGTTCA
GCCCGACCGCTGCGCCTTATCCGGTAACTATCGTCTTGAGTCCAACCCGGTAAGACACGACTTATCGCCA
CTGGCAGCAGCCACTGGTAACAGGATTAGCAGAGCGAGGTATGTAGGCGGTGCTACAGAGTTCTTGAAGT
GGTGGCCTAACTACGGCTACACTAGAAGAACAGTATTTGGTATCTGCGCTCTGCTGAAGCCAGTTACCTT
CGGAAAAAGAGTTGGTAGCTCTTGATCCGGCAAACAAACCACCGCTGGTAGCGGTGGTTTTTTTGTTTGC
AAGCAGCAGATTACGCGCAGAAAAAAAGGATCTCAAGAAGATCCTTTGATCTTTTCTACGGGGTCTGACG
CTCAGTGGAACGAAAACTCACGTTAAGGGATTTTGGTCATGAGATTATCAAAAAGGATCTTCACCTAGAT
CCTTTTAAATTAAAAATGAAGTTTTAAATCAATCTAAAGTATATATGAGTAAACTTGGTCTGACAGTTAC
CAATGCTTAATCAGTGAGGCACCTATCTCAGCGATCTGTCTATTTCGTTCATCCATAGTTGCCTGACTCC
CCGTCGTGTAGATAACTACGATACGGGAGGGCTTACCATCTGGCCCCAGTGCTGCAATGATACCGCGAGA
CCCACGCTCACCGGCTCCAGATTTATCAGCAATAAACCAGCCAGCCGGAAGGGCCGAGCGCAGAAGTGGT
CCTGCAACTTTATCCGCCTCCATCCAGTCTATTAATTGTTGCCGGGAAGCTAGAGTAAGTAGTTCGCCAG
TTAATAGTTTGCGCAACGTTGTTGCCATTGCTACAGGCATCGTGGTGTCACGCTCGTCGTTTGGTATGGC
TTCATTCAGCTCCGGTTCCCAACGATCAAGGCGAGTTACATGATCCCCCATGTTGTGCAAAAAAGCGGTT
AGCTCCTTCGGTCCTCCGATCGTTGTCAGAAGTAAGTTGGCCGCAGTGTTATCACTCATGGTTATGGCAG
CACTGCATAATTCTCTTACTGTCATGCCATCCGTAAGATGCTTTTCTGTGACTGGTGAGTACTCAACCAA
GTCATTCTGAGAATAGTGTATGCGGCGACCGAGTTGCTCTTGCCCGGCGTCAATACGGGATAATACCGCG
CCACATAGCAGAACTTTAAAAGTGCTCATCATTGGAAAACGTTCTTCGGGGCGAAAACTCTCAAGGATCT
TACCGCTGTTGAGATCCAGTTCGATGTAACCCACTCGTGCACCCAACTGATCTTCAGCATCTTTTACTTT
CACCAGCGTTTCTGGGTGAGCAAAAACAGGAAGGCAAAATGCCGCAAAAAAGGGAATAAGGGCGACACGG
AAATGTTGAATACTCATACTCTTCCTTTTTCAATATTATTGAAGCATTTATCAGGGTTATTGTCTCATGA
GCGGATACATATTTGAATGTATTTAGAAAAATAAACAAATAGGGGTTCCGCGCACATTTCCCCGAAAAGT
GCCACCTGACGTCTAAGAAACCATTATTATCATGACATTAACCTATAAAAATAGGCGTATCACGAGGCCC
TTTCGTCTCGCGCGTTTCGGTGATGACGGTGAAAACCTCTGACACATGCAGCTCCCGGAGACGGTCACAG
CTTGTCTGTAAGCGGATGCCGGGAGCAGACAAGCCCGTCAGGGCGCGTCAGCGGGTGTTGGCGGGTGTCG
GGGCTGGCTTAACTATGCGGCATCAGAGCAGATTGTACTGAGAGTGCACCATATGCGGTGTGAAATACCG
CACAGATGCGTAAGGAGAAAATACCGCATCAGGCGCCATTCGCCATTCAGGCTGCGCAACTGTTGGGAAG
GGCGATCGGTGCGGGCCTCTTCGCTATTACGCCAGCTGGCGAAAGGGGGATGTGCTGCAAGGCGATTAAG
TTGGGTAACGCCAGGGTTTTCCCAGTCACGACGTTGTAAAACGACGGCCAGTGAATTCATTTAAATTTTT
TTGATTCGGTAATCTCCGAACAGAAGGAAGAACGAAGGAAGGAGCACAGACTTAGATTGGTATATATACG
CATATGTAGTGTTGAAGAAACATGAAATTGCCCAGTATTCTTAACCCAACTGCACAGAACAAAAACCTGC
AGGAAACGAAGATAAAACATGTCCACAAAATCATATACCAGTAGAGCTGAGACTCATGCAAGTCCGGTTG
CATCGAAACTTTTACGTTTAATGGATGAAAAGAAGACCAATTTGTGTGCTTCTCTTGACGTTCGTTCGAC
TGATGAGCTATTGAAACTTGTTGAAACGTTGGGTCCATACATTTGCCTTTTGAAAACACACGTTGATATC
TTGGATGATTTCAGTTATGAGGGTACTGTCGTTCCATTGAAAGCATTGGCAGAGAAATACAAGTTCTTGA
TATTTGAGGACAGAAAATTCGCCGATATCGGTAACACAGTCAAATTACAATATACATCGGGCGTTTACCG
TATCGCAGAATGGTCTGATATCACCAACGCCCACGGGGTTACTGGTGCTGGTATTGTTGCTGGCTTGAAA
CAAGGTGCGCAAGAGGTCACCAAAGAACCAAGGGGATTATTGATGCTTGCTGAATTGTCTTCCAAGGGTT
CTCTAGCACACGGTGAATATACTAAGGGTACCGTTGATATTGCAAAGAGTGATAAAGATTTCGTTATTGG
GTTCATTGCTCAGAACGATATGGGAGGAAGAGAAGAAGGGTTTGATTGGCTAATCATGACCCCAGGTGTA
GGTTTAGACGACAAAGGCGATGCATTGGGTCAGCAGTACAGAACCGTCGACGAAGTTGTAAGTGGTGGAT
CAGATATCATCATTGTTGGCAGAGGACTTTTCGCCAAGGGTAGAGATCCTAAGGTTGAAGGTGAAAGATA
CAGAAATGCTGGATGGGAAGCGTACCAAAAGAGAATCAGCGCTCCCCATTAATTATACAGGAAACTTAAT
AGAACAAATCACATATTTAATCTAATAGCCACCTGCATTGGCACGGTGCAACACTACTTCAACTTCATCT
TACAAAAAGATCACGTGATCTGTTGTATTGGGATCTCTAGACCTAATAACTTCGTATAGCATACATTATA
CGAAGTTATATTAAGGGTTGCTCGACTTATATTGAATTTTCAAAAATTCTTACTTTTTTTTTGGATGGAC
GCAAAGAAGTTTAATAATCATATTACATGGCAATACCACCATATACATATCCATATCTAATCTTACTTAT
ATGTTGTGGAAATGTAAAGAGCCCCATTATCTTAGCCTAAAAAAACCTTCTCTTTGGAACTTTCAGTAAT
ACGCTTAACTGCTCATTGCTATATTGAAGTACGGATTAGAAGCCGCCGAGCGGGCGACAGCCCTCCGACG
GAAGACTCTCCTCCGTGCGTCCTGGTCTTCACCGGTCGCGTTCCTGAAACGCAGATGTGCCTCGCGCCGC
ACTGCTCCGAACAATAAAGATTCTACAATACTAGCTTTTATGGTTATGAAGAGGAAAAATTGGCAGTAAC
CTGGCCCCACAAACCTTCAAATCAACGAATCAAATTAACAACCATAGGATAATAATGCGATTAGTTTTTT
AGCCTTATTTCTGGGGTAATTAATCAGCGAAGCGATGATTTTTGATCTATTAACAGATATATAAATGCAA
AAGCTGCATAACCACTTTAACTAATACTTTCAACATTTTCGGTTTGTATTACTTCTTATTCAAATGTCAT
AAAAGTATCAACAAAAAATTGTTAATATACCTCTATACTTTAACGTCAAGGAGAAAAAACTATAGCTAGC
AAAATGGCTCCAAAGAGAAAGTCAGGTGTAAGTAAATGCGAAACCAAATGCACAAAGGCTTGCCCTAGAC
CAGCTCCAGTTCCTAAGTTATTGATTAAAGGTGGTATGGAAGTTTTGGATTTGGTTACAGGTCCAGATTC
TGTTACTGAAATCGAAGCATTTTTGAACCCAAGAATGGGTCAACCACCAACACCAGAATCTTTAACTGAA
GGTGGTCAATATTACGGTTGGTCAAGAGGTATTAATTTGGCTACATCTGATACTGAAGATTCACCAGGTA
ATAATACATTACCAACTTGGTCTATGGCAAAATTGCAATTACCAATGTTGAACGAAGATTTGACTTGTGA
TACTTTGCAAATGTGGGAAGCAGTTTCAGTTAAAACAGAAGTTGTTGGTTCTGGTTCTTTGTTGGATGTT
CATGGTTTTAATAAGCCAACAGATACTGTTAACACAAAGGGTATTTCTACTCCAGTTGAAGGTTCACAAT
ATCATGTTTTTGCTGTTGGTGGTGAACCATTGGATTTGCAAGGTTTAGTTACAGATGCAAGAACTAAGTA
CAAGGAAGAAGGTGTTGTTACTATTAAAACAATCACTAAGAAAGATATGGTTAATAAGGATCAAGTTTTG
AACCCAATTTCAAAGGCTAAATTGGATAAGGATGGCATGTACCCAGTTGAAATTTGGCATCCAGATCCAG
CTAAAAATGAAAACACAAGATACTTCGGTAATTACACTGGTGGTACTACAACTCCACCAGTTTTGCAATT
CACTAACACTTTGACAACTGTTTTGTTAGATGAAAATGGTGTTGGTCCATTATGTAAAGGTGAAGGTTTG
TACTTATCTTGCGTTGATATTATGGGTTGGAGAGTTACAAGAAACTACGATGTTCATCATTGGAGAGGTT
TGCCAAGATACTTCAAGATTACTTTAAGAAAAAGATGGGTTAAAAATCCATACCCAATGGCTTCTTTGAT
TTCTTCTTTGTTTAATAATATGTTACCACAAGTTCAAGGTCAACCAATGGAAGGTGAAAACACACAAGTT
GAAGAAGTTAGAGTTTACGATGGTACTGAACCAGTTCCAGGTGACCCTGACATGACAAGATATGTAGATA
GATTCGGTAAAACTAAAACTGTATTCCCTGGTAATTAAGCGGCCGC
